>Addgene plasmid #140845 | pLz47_polyPro_CsoS2_Npeptide | depositor full sequence | sequence record 273735 | pLz47_polyPro_CsoS2_Npeptide sequence 4946 bps
ACAGATGTCTGCCTGTTCATCCGCGTCCAGCTCGTTGAGTTTCTCCAGAAGCGTTAATGTCTGGCTTCTG
ATAAAGCGGGCCATGTTAAGGGCGGTTTTTTCCTGTTTGGTCACTGATGCCTCCGTGTAAGGGGGATTTC
TGTTCATGGGGGTAATGATACCGATGAAACGAGAGAGGATGCTCACGATACGGGTTACTGATGATGAACA
TGCCCGGTTACTGGAACGTTGTGAGGGTAAACAACTGGCGGTATGGATGCGGCGGGACCAGAGAAAAATC
ACTCAGGGTCAATGCCAGCGCTTCGTTAATACAGATGTAGGTGTTCCACAGGGTAGCCAGCAGCATCCTG
CGATGCAGATCCGGAACATAATGGTGCAGGGCGCTGACTTCCGCGTTTCCAGACTTTACGAAACACGGAA
ACCGAAGACCATTCATGTTGTTGCTCAGGTCGCAGACGTTTTGCAGCAGCAGTCGCTTCACGTTCGCTCG
CGTATCGGTGATTCATTCTGCTAACCAGTAAGGCAACCCCGCCAGCCTAGCCGGGTCCTCAACGACAGGA
GCACGATCATGCGCACCCGTGGCCAGGACCCAACGCTGCCCGAGATGCGCCGCGTGCGGCTGCTGGAGAT
GGCGGACGCGATGGATATGTTCTGCCAAGGGTTGGTTTGCGCATTCACAGTTCTCCGCAAGAATTGATTG
GCTCCAATTCTTGGAGTGGTGAATCCGTTAGCGAGGTGCCGCCGGCTTCCATTCAGGTCGAGGTGGCCCG
GCTCCATGCACCGCGACGCAACGCGGGGAGGCAGACAAGGTATAGGGCGGCGCCTACAATCCATGCCAAC
CCGTTCCATGTGCTCGCCGAGGCGGCATAAATCGCCGTGACGATCAGCGGTCCAGTGATCGAAGTTAGGC
TGGTAAGAGCCGCGAGCGATCCTTGAAGCTGTCCCTGATGGTCGTCATCTACCTGCCTGGACAGCATGGC
CTGCAACGCGGGCATCCCGATGCCGCCGGAAGCGAGAAGAATCATAATGGGGAAGGCCATCCAGCCTCGC
GTCGCGAACGCCAGCAAGACGTAGCCCAGCGCGTCGGCCGCCATGCCGGCGATAATGGCCTGCTTCTCGC
CGAAACGTTTGGTGGCGGGACCAGTGACGAAGGCTTGAGCGAGGGCGTGCAAGATTCCGAATACCGCAAG
CGACAGGCCGATCATCGTCGCGCTCCAGCGAAAGCGGTCCTCGCCGAAAATGACCCAGAGCGCTGCCGGC
ACCTGTCCTACGAGTTGCATGATAAAGAAGACAGTCATAAGTGCGGCGACGATAGTCATGCCCCGCGCCC
ACCGGAAGGAGCTGACTGGGTTGAAGGCTCTCAAGGGCATCGGTCGACGCTCTCCCTTATGCGACTCCTG
CATTAGGAAGCAGCCCAGTAGTAGGTTGAGGCCGTTGAGCACCGCCGCCGCAAGGAATGGTGCATGCAAG
GAGATGGCGCCCAACAGTCCCCCGGCCACGGGGCCTGCCACCATACCCACGCCGAAACAAGCGCTCATGA
GCCCGAAGTGGCGAGCCCGATCTTCCCCATCGGTGATGTCGGCGATATAGGCGCCAGCAACCGCACCTGT
GGCGCCGGTGATGCCGGCCACGATGCGTCCGGCGTAGAGGATCGAGATCTCGATCCCGCGAAATTAATAC
GACTCACTATAGGGACACCACAACGGTTTCCCTCTAGAAATAATTTTGTTTAACTTTAAGAAGGAGATAT
ACCATGTCCTGGAAGCACCATCACCATCACCATGAAAACCTGTACTTCCAGTCCGCAGCTGTTGGTGGGG
GATCTGGAGGTGGGTCTGGTGGACCTCCCCCGCCTCCACCGCCACCGCCAGCTCCTGCACCTGCGCCTGC
TCCTCCGCCACCCCCTCCACCGCCACCTGCTCCTGCTCCTGCTCCGGCACCACCACCTCCGCCTCCGCCA
CCTGGAGGTGGATCAGGAGGTGGTTCAGGTGGAGGACGTGATTTAGCTCGCGCTCGTCGTGAGGCATTAA
GTCAACAGGGTAAAGCAGCCGTCGGGGGCGGTAGCGGAGGTGGTAGTGGTGGAAGCGGTTAAGCGGTTAA
GATCCGGCTGCTAACAAAGCCCGAAAGGAAGCTGAGTTGGCTGCTGCCACCGCTGAGCAATAACTAGCAT
AACCCCTTGGGGCCTCTAAACGGGTCTTGAGGGGTTTTTTGCTGAAAGGAGGAACTATATCCGGATATCC
ACAGGACGGGTGTGGTCGCCATGATCGCGTAGTCGATAGTGGCTCCAAGTAGCGAAGCGAGCAGGACTGG
GCGGCGGCCAAAGCGGTCGGACAGTGCTCCGAGAACGGGTGCGCATAGAAATTGCATCAACGCATATAGC
GCTAGCAGCACGCCATAGTGACTGGCGATGCTGTCGGAATGGACGATATCCCGCAAGAGGCCCGGCAGTA
CCGGCATAACCAAGCCTATGCCTACAGCATCCAGGGTGACGGTGCCGAGGATGACGATGAGCGCATTGTT
AGATTTCATACACGGTGCCTGACTGCGTTAGCAATTTAACTGTGATAAACTACCGCATTAAAGCTTATCG
ATGATAAGCTGTCAAACATGAGAATTCTTGAAGACGAAAGGGCCTCGTGATACGCCTATTTTTATAGGTT
AATGTCATGATAATAATGGTTTCTTAGACGTCAGGTGGCACTTTTCGGGGAAATGTGCGCGGAACCCCTA
TTTGTTTATTTTTCTAAATACATTCAAATATGTATCCGCTCATGAGACAATAACCCTGATAAATGCTTCA
ATAATATTGAAAAAGGAAGAGTATGAGTATTCAACATTTCCGTGTCGCCCTTATTCCCTTTTTTGCGGCA
TTTTGCCTTCCTGTTTTTGCTCACCCAGAAACGCTGGTGAAAGTAAAAGATGCTGAAGATCAGTTGGGTG
CACGAGTGGGTTACATCGAACTGGATCTCAACAGCGGTAAGATCCTTGAGAGTTTTCGCCCCGAAGAACG
TTTTCCAATGATGAGCACTTTTAAAGTTCTGCTATGTGGCGCGGTATTATCCCGTGTTGACGCCGGGCAA
GAGCAACTCGGTCGCCGCATACACTATTCTCAGAATGACTTGGTTGAGTACTCACCAGTCACAGAAAAGC
ATCTTACGGATGGCATGACAGTAAGAGAATTATGCAGTGCTGCCATAACCATGAGTGATAACACTGCGGC
CAACTTACTTCTGACAACGATCGGAGGACCGAAGGAGCTAACCGCTTTTTTGCACAACATGGGGGATCAT
GTAACTCGCCTTGATCGTTGGGAACCGGAGCTGAATGAAGCCATACCAAACGACGAGCGTGACACCACGA
TGCCTGCAGCAATGGCAACAACGTTGCGCAAACTATTAACTGGCGAACTACTTACTCTAGCTTCCCGGCA
ACAATTAATAGACTGGATGGAGGCGGATAAAGTTGCAGGACCACTTCTGCGCTCGGCCCTTCCGGCTGGC
TGGTTTATTGCTGATAAATCTGGAGCCGGTGAGCGTGGCTCTCGCGGTATCATTGCAGCACTGGGGCCAG
ATGGTAAGCCCTCCCGTATCGTAGTTATCTACACGACGGGGAGTCAGGCAACTATGGATGAACGAAATAG
ACAGATCGCTGAGATAGGTGCCTCACTGATTAAGCATTGGTAACTGTCAGACCAAGTTTACTCATATATA
CTTTAGATTGATTTAAAACTTCATTTTTAATTTAAAAGGATCTAGGTGAAGATCCTTTTTGATAATCTCA
TGACCAAAATCCCTTAACGTGAGTTTTCGTTCCACTGAGCGTCAGACCCCGTAGAAAAGATCAAAGGATC
TTCTTGAGATCCTTTTTTTCTGCGCGTAATCTGCTGCTTGCAAACAAAAAAACCACCGCTACCAGCGGTG
GTTTGTTTGCCGGATCAAGAGCTACCAACTCTTTTTCCGAAGGTAACTGGCTTCAGCAGAGCGCAGATAC
CAAATACTGTCCTTCTAGTGTAGCCGTAGTTAGGCCACCACTTCAAGAACTCTGTAGCACCGCCTACATA
CCTCGCTCTGCTAATCCTGTTACCAGTGGCTGCTGCCAGTGGCGATAAGTCGTGTCTTACCGGGTTGGAC
TCAAGACGATAGTTACCGGATAAGGCGCAGCGGTCGGGCTGAACGGGGGGTTCGTGCACACAGCCCAGCT
TGGAGCGAACGACCTACACCGAACTGAGATACCTACAGCGTGAGCTATGAGAAAGCGCCACGCTTCCCGA
AGGGAGAAAGGCGGACAGGTATCCGGTAAGCGGCAGGGTCGGAACAGGAGAGCGCACGAGGGAGCTTCCA
GGGGGAAACGCCTGGTATCTTTATAGTCCTGTCGGGTTTCGCCACCTCTGACTTGAGCGTCGATTTTTGT
GATGCTCGTCAGGGGGGCGGAGCCTATGGAAAAACGCCAGCAACGCGGCCTTTTTACGGTTCCTGGCCTT
TTGCTGGCCTTTTGCTCACATGTTCTTTCCTGCGTTATCCCCTGATTCTGTGGATAACCGTATTACCGCC
TTTGAGTGAGCTGATACCGCTCGCCGCAGCCGAACGACCGAGCGCAGCGAGTCAGTGAGCGAGGAAGCGG
AAGAGCGCCTGATGCGGTATTTTCTCCTTACGCATCTGTGCGGTATTTCACACCGCAATGGTGCACTCTC
AGTACAATCTGCTCTGATGCCGCATAGTTAAGCCAGTATACACTCCGCTATCGCTACGTGACTGGGTCAT
GGCTGCGCCCCGACACCCGCCAACACCCGCTGACGCGCCCTGACGGGCTTGTCTGCTCCCGGCATCCGCT
TACAGACAAGCTGTGACCGCCTCCGGGAGCTGCATGTGTCAGAGGTTTTCACCGTCATCACCGAAACGCG
CGAGGCAGCTGCGGTAAAGCTCATCAGCGTGGTCGTGAAGCGATTC
Features (pLannotate 1.2.2; 15 found; start..end, strand, type, name):
    131..511     +  CDS            YPB1_ECOLX: Protein predicted: Swiss-Prot protein existence level 4. From Escherichia coli.
    753..1653    -  CDS            TcR (fragment): tetracycline efflux protein; tet; confers resistance to tetracycline
   1675..1693    +  promoter       T7 promoter: promoter for bacteriophage T7 RNA polymerase
   1725..1747    +  RBS            RBS: efficient ribosome binding site from bacteriophage T7 gene 10 (Olins and Rangwala, 1989)
   1766..1783    +  CDS            6xHis: 6xHis affinity tag
   1784..1801    +  CDS            TEV site (fragment): tobacco etch virus (TEV) protease recognition and cleavage site
   2107..2156    +  CDS            SET1 (fragment): solubility-enhancement tag derived from T7 phage gene 10B
   2164..2211    +  terminator     T7 terminator: transcription terminator for bacteriophage T7 RNA polymerase
   2237..2529    -  CDS            TcR (fragment): tetracycline efflux protein; tet; confers resistance to tetracycline
   2577..2605    -  promoter       tet promoter: E. coli promoter for tetracycline efflux protein gene
   2718..2822    +  promoter       AmpR promoter: bla
   2823..3680    +  CDS            bla: BLAT_ECOLX - Experimental evidence at protein level: Swiss-Prot protein existence level 1. TEM-type are the most prevalent beta-lactamases in enterobacteria; they hydrolyze the beta-lactam bond in susceptible beta-lactam antibiotics, thus conferring resistance to penicillins and cephalosporins. TEM-3 and TEM-4 are capable of hydrolyzing cefotaxime and ceftazidime. TEM-5 is capable of hydrolyzing ceftazidime. TEM-6 is capable of hydrolyzing ceftazidime and aztreonam. TEM-8/CAZ-2, TEM- 16/CAZ-7 and TEM-24/CAZ-6 are markedly active against ceftazidime. IRT- 4 shows resistance to beta-lactamase in
   3854..4442    +  rep_origin     ori: high-copy-number ColE1/pMB1/pBR322/pUC origin of replication
   4628..4767    -  misc_feature   bom: basis of mobility region from pBR322
   4869..114     -  CDS            rop (across the origin): Rop protein, which maintains plasmids at low copy number; rop
