>Addgene plasmid #140845 | pLz47_polyPro_CsoS2_Npeptide | addgene full sequence | sequence record 297997 | Addgene NGS Result
CAACCGCACCTGTGGCGCCGGTGATGCCGGCCACGATGCGTCCGGCGTAGAGGATCGAGATCTCGATCCC
GCGAAATTAATACGACTCACTATAGGGACACCACAACGGTTTCCCTCTAGAAATAATTTTGTTTAACTTT
AAGAAGGAGATATACCATGTCCTGGAAGCACCATCACCATCACCATGAAAACCTGTACTTCCAGTCCGCA
GCTGTTGGTGGGGGATCTGGAGGTGGGTCTGGTGGACCTCCCCCGCCTCCACCGCCACCGCCAGCTCCTG
CACCTGCGCCTGCTCCTCCGCCACCCCCTCCACCGCCACCTGCTCCTGCTCCTGCTCCGGCACCACCACC
TCCGCCTCCGCCACCTGGAGGTGGATCAGGAGGTGGTTCAGGTGGAGGACGTGATTTAGCTCGCGCTCGT
CGTGAGGCATTAAGTCAACAGGGTAAAGCAGCCGTCGGGGGCGGTAGCGGAGGTGGTAGTGGTGGAAGCG
GTTAAGCGGTTAAGATCCGGCTGCTAACAAAGCCCGAAAGGAAGCTGAGTTGGCTGCTGCCACCGCTGAG
CAATAACTAGCATAACCCCTTGGGGCCTCTAAACGGGTCTTGAGGGGTTTTTTGCTGAAAGGAGGAACTA
TATCCGGATATCCACAGGACGGGTGTGGTCGCCATGATCGCGTAGTCGATAGTGGCTCCAAGTAGCGAAG
CGAGCAGGACTGGGCGGCGGCCAAAGCGGTCGGACAGTGCTCCGAGAACGGGTGCGCATAGAAATTGCAT
CAACGCATATAGCGCTAGCAGCACGCCATAGTGACTGGCGATGCTGTCGGAATGGACGATATCCCGCAAG
AGGCCCGGCAGTACCGGCATAACCAAGCCTATGCCTACAGCATCCAGGGTGACGGTGCCGAGGATGACGA
TGAGCGCATTGTTAGATTTCATACACGGTGCCTGACTGCGTTAGCAATTTAACTGTGATAAACTACCGCA
TTAAAGCTTATCGATGATAAGCTGTCAAACATGAGAATTCTTGAAGACGAAAGGGCCTCGTGATACGCCT
ATTTTTATAGGTTAATGTCATGATAATAATGGTTTCTTAGACGTCAGGTGGCACTTTTCGGGGAAATGTG
CGCGGAACCCCTATTTGTTTATTTTTCTAAATACATTCAAATATGTATCCGCTCATGAGACAATAACCCT
GATAAATGCTTCAATAATATTGAAAAAGGAAGAGTATGAGTATTCAACATTTCCGTGTCGCCCTTATTCC
CTTTTTTGCGGCATTTTGCCTTCCTGTTTTTGCTCACCCAGAAACGCTGGTGAAAGTAAAAGATGCTGAA
GATCAGTTGGGTGCACGAGTGGGTTACATCGAACTGGATCTCAACAGCGGTAAGATCCTTGAGAGTTTTC
GCCCCGAAGAACGTTTTCCAATGATGAGCACTTTTAAAGTTCTGCTATGTGGCGCGGTATTATCCCGTGT
TGACGCCGGGCAAGAGCAACTCGGTCGCCGCATACACTATTCTCAGAATGACTTGGTTGAGTACTCACCA
GTCACAGAAAAGCATCTTACGGATGGCATGACAGTAAGAGAATTATGCAGTGCTGCCATAACCATGAGTG
ATAACACTGCGGCCAACTTACTTCTGACAACGATCGGAGGACCGAAGGAGCTAACCGCTTTTTTGCACAA
CATGGGGGATCATGTAACTCGCCTTGATCGTTGGGAACCGGAGCTGAATGAAGCCATACCAAACGACGAG
CGTGACACCACGATGCCTGCAGCAATGGCAACAACGTTGCGCAAACTATTAACTGGCGAACTACTTACTC
TAGCTTCCCGGCAACAATTAATAGACTGGATGGAGGCGGATAAAGTTGCAGGACCACTTCTGCGCTCGGC
CCTTCCGGCTGGCTGGTTTATTGCTGATAAATCTGGAGCCGGTGAGCGTGGCTCTCGCGGTATCATTGCA
GCACTGGGGCCAGATGGTAAGCCCTCCCGTATCGTAGTTATCTACACGACGGGGAGTCAGGCAACTATGG
ATGAACGAAATAGACAGATCGCTGAGATAGGTGCCTCACTGATTAAGCATTGGTAACTGTCAGACCAAGT
TTACTCATATATACTTTAGATTGATTTAAAACTTCATTTTTAATTTAAAAGGATCTAGGTGAAGATCCTT
TTTGATAATCTCATGACCAAAATCCCTTAACGTGAGTTTTCGTTCCACTGAGCGTCAGACCCCGTAGAAA
AGATCAAAGGATCTTCTTGAGATCCTTTTTTTCTGCGCGTAATCTGCTGCTTGCAAACAAAAAAACCACC
GCTACCAGCGGTGGTTTGTTTGCCGGATCAAGAGCTACCAACTCTTTTTCCGAAGGTAACTGGCTTCAGC
AGAGCGCAGATACCAAATACTGTCCTTCTAGTGTAGCCGTAGTTAGGCCACCACTTCAAGAACTCTGTAG
CACCGCCTACATACCTCGCTCTGCTAATCCTGTTACCAGTGGCTGCTGCCAGTGGCGATAAGTCGTGTCT
TACCGGGTTGGACTCAAGACGATAGTTACCGGATAAGGCGCAGCGGTCGGGCTGAACGGGGGGTTCGTGC
ACACAGCCCAGCTTGGAGCGAACGACCTACACCGAACTGAGATACCTACAGCGTGAGCTATGAGAAAGCG
CCACGCTTCCCGAAGGGAGAAAGGCGGACAGGTATCCGGTAAGCGGCAGGGTCGGAACAGGAGAGCGCAC
GAGGGAGCTTCCAGGGGGAAACGCCTGGTATCTTTATAGTCCTGTCGGGTTTCGCCACCTCTGACTTGAG
CGTCGATTTTTGTGATGCTCGTCAGGGGGGCGGAGCCTATGGAAAAACGCCAGCAACGCGGCCTTTTTAC
GGTTCCTGGCCTTTTGCTGGCCTTTTGCTCACATGTTCTTTCCTGCGTTATCCCCTGATTCTGTGGATAA
CCGTATTACCGCCTTTGAGTGAGCTGATACCGCTCGCCGCAGCCGAACGACCGAGCGCAGCGAGTCAGTG
AGCGAGGAAGCGGAAGAGCGCCTGATGCGGTATTTTCTCCTTACGCATCTGTGCGGTATTTCACACCGCA
ATGGTGCACTCTCAGTACAATCTGCTCTGATGCCGCATAGTTAAGCCAGTATACACTCCGCTATCGCTAC
GTGACTGGGTCATGGCTGCGCCCCGACACCCGCCAACACCCGCTGACGCGCCCTGACGGGCTTGTCTGCT
CCCGGCATCCGCTTACAGACAAGCTGTGACCGCCTCCGGGAGCTGCATGTGTCAGAGGTTTTCACCGTCA
TCACCGAAACGCGCGAGGCAGCTGCGGTAAAGCTCATCAGCGTGGTCGTGAAGCGATTCACAGATGTCTG
CCTGTTCATCCGCGTCCAGCTCGTTGAGTTTCTCCAGAAGCGTTAATGTCTGGCTTCTGATAAAGCGGGC
CATGTTAAGGGCGGTTTTTTCCTGTTTGGTCACTGATGCCTCCGTGTAAGGGGGATTTCTGTTCATGGGG
GTAATGATACCGATGAAACGAGAGAGGATGCTCACGATACGGGTTACTGATGATGAACATGCCCGGTTAC
TGGAACGTTGTGAGGGTAAACAACTGGCGGTATGGATGCGGCGGGACCAGAGAAAAATCACTCAGGGTCA
ATGCCAGCGCTTCGTTAATACAGATGTAGGTGTTCCACAGGGTAGCCAGCAGCATCCTGCGATGCAGATC
CGGAACATAATGGTGCAGGGCGCTGACTTCCGCGTTTCCAGACTTTACGAAACACGGAAACCGAAGACCA
TTCATGTTGTTGCTCAGGTCGCAGACGTTTTGCAGCAGCAGTCGCTTCACGTTCGCTCGCGTATCGGTGA
TTCATTCTGCTAACCAGTAAGGCAACCCCGCCAGCCTAGCCGGGTCCTCAACGACAGGAGCACGATCATG
CGCACCCGTGGCCAGGACCCAACGCTGCCCGAGATGCGCCGCGTGCGGCTGCTGGAGATGGCGGACGCGA
TGGATATGTTCTGCCAAGGGTTGGTTTGCGCATTCACAGTTCTCCGCAAGAATTGATTGGCTCCAATTCT
TGGAGTGGTGAATCCGTTAGCGAGGTGCCGCCGGCTTCCATTCAGGTCGAGGTGGCCCGGCTCCATGCAC
CGCGACGCAACGCGGGGAGGCAGACAAGGTATAGGGCGGCGCCTACAATCCATGCCAACCCGTTCCATGT
GCTCGCCGAGGCGGCATAAATCGCCGTGACGATCAGCGGTCCAATGATCGAAGTTAGGCTGGTAAGAGCC
GCGAGCGATCCTTGAAGCTGTCCCTGATGGTCGTCATCTACCTGCCTGGACAGCATGGCCTGCAACGCGG
GCATCCCGATGCCGCCGGAAGCGAGAAGAATCATAATGGGGAAGGCCATCCAGCCTCGCGTCGCGAACGC
CAGCAAGACGTAGCCCAGCGCGTCGGCCGCCATGCCGGCGATAATGGCCTGCTTCTCGCCGAAACGTTTG
GTGGCGGGACCAGTGACGAAGGCTTGAGCGAGGGCGTGCAAGATTCCGAATACCGCAAGCGACAGGCCGA
TCATCGTCGCGCTCCAGCGAAAGCGGTCCTCGCCGAAAATGACCCAGAGCGCTGCCGGCACCTGTCCTAC
GAGTTGCATGATAAAGAAGACAGTCATAAGTGCGGCGACGATAGTCATGCCCCGCGCCCACCGGAAGGAG
CTGACTGGGTTGAAGGCTCTCAAGGGCATCGGTCGACGCTCTCCCTTATGCGACTCCTGCATTAGGAAGC
AGCCCAGTAGTAGGTTGAGGCCGTTGAGCACCGCCGCCGCAAGGAATGGTGCATGCAAGGAGATGGCGCC
CAACAGTCCCCCGGCCACGGGGCCTGCCACCATACCCACGCCGAAACAAGCGCTCATGAGCCCGAAGTGG
CGAGCCCGATCTTCCCCATCGGTGATGTCGGCGATATAGGCGCCAG
Features (pLannotate 1.2.2; 15 found; start..end, strand, type, name):
     78..96      +  promoter       T7 promoter: promoter for bacteriophage T7 RNA polymerase
    128..150     +  RBS            RBS: efficient ribosome binding site from bacteriophage T7 gene 10 (Olins and Rangwala, 1989)
    169..186     +  CDS            6xHis: 6xHis affinity tag
    187..204     +  CDS            TEV site (fragment): tobacco etch virus (TEV) protease recognition and cleavage site
    510..559     +  CDS            SET1 (fragment): solubility-enhancement tag derived from T7 phage gene 10B
    567..614     +  terminator     T7 terminator: transcription terminator for bacteriophage T7 RNA polymerase
    640..932     -  CDS            TcR (fragment): tetracycline efflux protein; tet; confers resistance to tetracycline
    980..1008    -  promoter       tet promoter: E. coli promoter for tetracycline efflux protein gene
   1121..1225    +  promoter       AmpR promoter: bla
   1226..2083    +  CDS            bla: BLAT_ECOLX - Experimental evidence at protein level: Swiss-Prot protein existence level 1. TEM-type are the most prevalent beta-lactamases in enterobacteria; they hydrolyze the beta-lactam bond in susceptible beta-lactam antibiotics, thus conferring resistance to penicillins and cephalosporins. TEM-3 and TEM-4 are capable of hydrolyzing cefotaxime and ceftazidime. TEM-5 is capable of hydrolyzing ceftazidime. TEM-6 is capable of hydrolyzing ceftazidime and aztreonam. TEM-8/CAZ-2, TEM- 16/CAZ-7 and TEM-24/CAZ-6 are markedly active against ceftazidime. IRT- 4 shows resistance to beta-lactamase in
   2257..2845    +  rep_origin     ori: high-copy-number ColE1/pMB1/pBR322/pUC origin of replication
   3031..3170    -  misc_feature   bom: basis of mobility region from pBR322
   3272..3463    -  CDS            rop: Rop protein, which maintains plasmids at low copy number; rop
   3480..3860    +  CDS            YPB1_ECOLX: Protein predicted: Swiss-Prot protein existence level 4. From Escherichia coli.
   4102..56      -  CDS            TcR (fragment) (across the origin): tetracycline efflux protein; tet; confers resistance to tetracycline
