[The description below was written by a language model from this plasmid's Addgene catalogue record and pLannotate feature annotations shown in this document.]
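Description:
pLz47_polyPro_CsoS2_Npeptide is a 4,946 bp bacterial expression plasmid built on a modified pET-14b backbone. The vector's original His-tag and thrombin site were removed, and BsaI sites were introduced for Golden Gate assembly; these sites were destroyed when the insert was cloned. The plasmid replicates in E. coli from a pBR322-type ColE1 origin accompanied by the bom region and the rop gene, and it is selected with ampicillin through the bla beta-lactamase gene under its own promoter. The catalogue lists it as high copy, although rop normally moderates copy number. Two tetracycline-resistance gene fragments flank the expression cassette. They are remnants of the pBR322 tet gene interrupted by the cassette, so they are not expected to confer resistance.

The 339 bp insert sits between a T7 promoter with the phage gene 10 ribosome binding site and a T7 terminator, so expression requires a host that supplies T7 RNA polymerase. It encodes an N-terminal hexahistidine tag, followed immediately by a sequence annotated as a partial TEV protease site, then a polyproline II helix, the consensus N*-peptide of the carboxysome protein CsoS2, and a C-terminal Strep-tag II. The Strep-tag and the polyproline/peptide segment are listed in the catalogue but not called by the automated annotation. A short "SET1" fragment just upstream of the terminator is probably a match to backbone-derived phage sequence rather than a functional solubility tag. The depositor and sequencing-derived records show the same features, differing only in their start coordinate.

According to the record, the His-tagged product serves as immobilised bait in bio-layer interferometry, in work on multivalent CsoS2–Rubisco interactions in alpha-carboxysome formation. The polyproline helix presumably acts as a rigid spacer between tag and peptide.
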