Addgene plasmid #140845: pLz47_polyPro_CsoS2_Npeptide
Purpose: Consensus N*-peptide after polyproline II helix, N-terminal His- tag used as BLI bait, pET-14b backbone
Depositing lab: David Savage. Depositing organization: University of California, Berkeley. Publication: Multivalent interactions between CsoS2 and Rubisco mediate alpha-carboxysome formation. Oltrogge LM, Chaijarasphong T, Chen AW, Bolin ER, Marqusee S, Savage DF. Nat Struct Mol Biol. 2020 Mar;27(3):281-287. doi: 10.1038/s41594-020-0387-7. Epub 2020 Mar 2. PubMed 32123388.
Backbone
  Vector backbone: pET-14b
  Backbone manufacturer: Novagen
  Backbone size w/o insert (bp): 4614
  Total vector size (bp): 4946
  Modifications to backbone: elimination of built-in His-tag and thrombin recognition site; introduction of BsaI sites for Golden Gate assembly
  Vector type: Bacterial Expression
Growth in bacteria
  Bacterial resistance: Ampicillin, 100 μg/mL
  Growth temperature: 37°C
  Growth strain: DH5alpha
  Copy number: High Copy
Gene/Insert
  Gene/Insert name: polyproline helix with CsoS2 N-peptide
  Insert size (bp): 339
  Promoter: T7
  Tag / fusion protein: Hexahistidine tag (N terminal on insert); Strep-tag II (C terminal on insert)
  Cloning method: Restriction Enzyme; 5′ cloning site BsaI (destroyed during cloning); 3′ cloning site BsaI (destroyed during cloning)
  Sequencing primers: 5′ T7 forward; 3′ T7 reverse
Terms and licenses: Academic/Nonprofit Terms; Industry Terms: Not Available to Industry
How to cite: pLz47_polyPro_CsoS2_Npeptide was a gift from David Savage (Addgene plasmid # 140845 ; http://n2t.net/addgene:140845 ; RRID:Addgene_140845)
